>Addgene plasmid #209234 | pMx/ATP10D-HA | addgene full sequence | sequence record 413240 | Addgene NGS Result
CCCGAAAAGTGCCACCTGCATAATGAAAGACCCCACCTGTAGGTTTGGCAAGCTAGCTTAAGTAACGCCA
TTTTGCAAGGCATGGAAAAATACATAACTGAGAATAGAAAAGTTCAGATCAAGGTCAGGAACAGATGGAA
CAGCTGAATATGGGCCAAACAGGATATCTGTGGTAAGCAGTTCCTGCCCCGGCTCAGGGCCAAGAACAGA
TGGAACAGCTGAATATGGGCCAAACAGGATATCTGTGGTAAGCAGTTCCTGCCCCGGCTCAGGGCCAAGA
ACAGATGGTCCCCAGATGCGGTCCAGCCCTCAGCAGTTTCTAGAGAACCATCAGATGTTTCCAGGGTGCC
CCAAGGACCTGAAATGACCCTGTGCCTTATTTGAACTAACCAATCAGTTCGCTTCTCGCTTCTGTTCGCG
CGCTTCTGCTCCCCGAGCTCAATAAAAGAGCCCACAACCCCTCACTCGGCGCGCCAGTCCTCCGATTGAC
TGAGTCGCCCGGGTACCCGTGTATCCAATAAACCCTCTTGCAGTTGCATCCGACTTGTGGTCTCGCTGTT
CCTTGGGAGGGTCTCCTCTGAGTGATTGACTACCCGTCAGCGGGGGTCTTTCATTTGGGGGCTCGTCCGG
GATCGGGAGACCCCTGCCCAGGGACCACCGACCCACCACCGGGAGGTAAGCTGGCCAGCAACTTATCTGT
GTCTGTCCGATTGTCTAGTGTCTATGACTGATTTTATGCGCCTGCGTCGGTACTAGTTAGCTAACTAGCT
CTGTATCTGGCGGACCCGTGGTGGAACTGACGAGTTCGGAACACCCGGCCGCAACCCTGGGAGACGTCCC
AGGGACTTCGGGGGCCGTTTTTGTGGCCCGACCTGAGTCCAAAAATCCCGATCGTTTTGGACTCTTTGGT
GCACCCCCCTAATAGGAGGGATATGTGGTTCTGGTAGGAGACGAGAACCTAAAACAGTTCCCGCCTCCGT
CTGAATTTTTGCTTTCGGTTTGGGACCGAAGCCGCGCCGCGCGTCTTGTCTGCTGCAGCATCGTTCTGTG
TTGTCTCTGTCTGACTGTGTTTCTGTATTTGTCTGAAAATTAGGGCCAGACTGTTACCACTCCCTTAAGT
TTGACCTTAGGTCACTGGAAAGATGTCGAGCGGATCGCTCACAACCAGTCGGTAGATGTCAAGAAGAGAC
GTTGGGTTACCTTCTGCTCTGCAGAATGGCCAACCTTTAACGTCGGATGGCCGCGAGACGGCACCTTTAA
CCGAGACCTCATCACCCAGGTTAAGATCAAGGTCTTTTCACCTGGCCCGCATGGACACCCAGACCAGGTC
CCCTACATCGTGACCTGGGAAGCCTTGGCTTTTGACCCCCCTCCCTGGGTCAAGCCCTTTGTACACCCTA
AGCCTCCGCCTCCTCTTCCTCCATCCGCCCCGTCTCTCCCCCTTGAACCTCCTCGTTCGACCCCGCCTCG
ATCCTCCCTTTATCCAGCCCTCACTCCTTCTCTAGGCGCCCCCATATGGCCATATGAGATCTTATATGGG
GCACCCCCGCCCCTTGTAAACTTCCCTGACCCTGACATGACAAGAGTTACTAACAGCCCCTCTCTCCAAG
CTCACTTACAGGCTCTCTACTTAGTCCAGCACGAAGTCTGGAGACCTCTGGCGGCAGCCTACCAAGAACA
ACTGGACCGACCGGTGGTACCTCACCCTTACCGAGTCGGCGACACAGTGTGGGTCCGCCGACACCAGACT
AAGAACCTAGAACCTCGCTGGAAAGGACCTTACACAGTCCTGCTGACCACCCCCACCGCCCTCAAAGTAG
ACGGCATCGCAGCTTGGATACACGCCGCCCACGTGAAGGCTGCCGACCCCGGGGGTGGACCATCCTCTAG
ACTGCCGGATCTAGCTAGTTAATTAAGGATCTCTAGTTAAGCTATCAACAAGTTTGTACAAAAAAGCAGG
CTCTTTAAAGGAACCAATTCAGTCGACTGGATCCACCATGACTGAGGCTCTCCAATGGGCCAGATATCAC
TGGCGACGGCTGATCAGAGGTGCAACCAGGGATGATGATTCAGGGCCATACAACTATTCCTCGTTGCTCG
CCTGTGGGCGCAAGTCCTCTCAGATCCCTAAACTGTCAGGAAGGCACCGGATTGTTGTTCCCCACATCCA
GCCCTTCAAGGATGAGTATGAGAAGTTCTCCGGAGCCTATGTGAACAATCGAATACGAACAACAAAGTAC
ACACTTCTGAATTTTGTGCCAAGAAATTTATTTGAACAATTTCACAGAGCTGCCAATTTATATTTCCTGT
TCCTAGTTGTCCTGAACTGGGTACCTTTGGTAGAAGCCTTCCAAAAGGAAATCACCATGTTGCCTCTGGT
GGTGGTCCTTACAATTATCGCAATTAAAGATGGCCTGGAAGATTATCGGAAATACAAAATTGACAAACAG
ATCAATAATTTAATAACTAAAGTTTATAGTAGGAAAGAGAAAAAATACATTGACCGATGCTGGAAAGACG
TTACTGTTGGGGACTTTATTCGCCTCTCCTGCAACGAGGTCATCCCTGCAGACATGGTACTACTCTTTTC
CACTGATCCAGATGGAATCTGTCACATTGAGACTTCTGGTCTTGATGGAGAGAGCAATTTAAAACAGAGG
CAGGTGGTTCGGGGATATGCAGAACAGGACTCTGAAGTTGATCCTGAGAAGTTTTCCAGTAGGATAGAAT
GTGAAAGCCCAAACAATGACCTCAGCAGATTCCGAGGCTTCCTAGAACATTCCAACAAAGAACGCGTGGG
TCTCAGTAAAGAAAATTTGTTGCTTAGAGGATGCACCATTAGAAACACAGAGGCTGTTGTGGGCATTGTG
GTTTATGCAGGCCATGAAACCAAAGCAATGCTGAACAACAGTGGGCCACGGTATAAGCGCAGCAAATTAG
AAAGAAGAGCAAACACAGATGTCCTCTGGTGTGTCATGCTTCTGGTCATAATGTGCTTAACTGGCGCAGT
AGGTCATGGAATCTGGCTGAGCAGGTATGAAAAGATGCATTTTTTCAATGTTCCCGAGCCTGATGGACAT
ATCATATCACCACTGTTGGCAGGATTTTATATGTTTTGGACCATGATCATTTTGTTACAGGTCTTGATTC
CTATTTCTCTCTATGTTTCCATCGAAATTGTGAAGCTTGGACAAATATATTTCATTCAAAGTGATGTGGA
TTTCTACAATGAAAAAATGGATTCTATTGTTCAGTGCCGAGCCCTGAACATCGCCGAGGATCTGGGACAG
ATTCAGTACCTCTTTTCCGATAAGACAGGAACCCTCACTGAGAATAAGATGGTTTTTCGAAGATGTAGTG
TGGCAGGATTTGATTACTGCCATGAAGAAAATGCCAGGAGGTTGGAGTCCTATCAGGAAGCTGTCTCTGA
AGATGAAGATTTTATAGACACAGTCAGTGGTTCCCTCAGCAATATGGCAAAACCGAGAGCCCCCAGCTGC
AGGACAGTTCATAATGGGCCTTTGGGAAATAAGCCCTCAAATCATCTTGCTGGGAGCTCTTTTACTCTAG
GAAGTGGAGAAGGAGCCAGTGAAGTGCCTCATTCCAGACAGGCTGCTTTCAGTAGCCCCATTGAAACAGA
CGTGGTACCAGACACCAGGCTTTTAGACAAATTTAGTCAGATTACACCTCGGCTCTTTATGCCACTAGAT
GAGACCATCCAAAATCCACCAATGGAAACTTTGTACATTATCGACTTTTTCATTGCATTGGCAATTTGCA
ACACAGTAGTGGTTTCTGCTCCTAACCAACCCCGACAAAAGATCAGACACCCTTCACTGGGGGGGTTGCC
CATTAAGTCTTTGGAAGAGATTAAAAGTCTTTTCCAGAGATGGTCTGTCCGAAGATCAAGTTCTCCATCG
CTTAACAGTGGGAAAGAGCCATCTTCTGGAGTTCCAAACGCCTTTGTGAGCAGACTCCCTCTCTTTAGTC
GAATGAAACCAGCTTCACCTGTGGAGGAAGAGGTCTCCCAGGTGTGTGAGAGCCCCCAGTGCTCCAGTAG
CTCAGCTTGCTGCACAGAAACAGAGAAACAACACGGTGATGCAGGCCTCCTGAATGGCAAGGCAGAGTCC
CTCCCTGGACAGCCATTGGCCTGCAACCTGTGTTATGAGGCCGAGAGCCCAGACGAAGCGGCCTTAGTGT
ATGCCGCCAGGGCTTACCAATGCACTTTACGGTCTCGGACACCAGAGCAGGTCATGGTGGACTTTGCTGC
TTTGGGACCATTAACATTTCAACTCCTACACATCCTGCCCTTTGACTCAGTAAGAAAAAGAATGTCTGTT
GTGGTCCGACACCCTCTTTCCAATCAAGTTGTGGTGTATACGAAAGGCGCTGATTCTGTGATCATGGAGT
TACTGTCGGTGGCTTCCCCAGATGGAGCAAGTCTGGAGAAACAACAGATGATAGTAAGGGAGAAAACCCA
GAAGCACTTGGATGACTATGCCAAACAAGGCCTTCGTACTTTATGTATAGCAAAGAAGGTCATGAGTGAC
ACTGAATATGCAGAGTGGCTGAGGAATCATTTTTTAGCTGAAACCAGCATTGACAACAGGGAAGAATTAC
TACTTGAATCTGCCATGAGGTTGGAGAACAAACTTACATTACTTGGTGCTACTGGCATTGAAGACCGTCT
GCAGGAGGGAGTCCCTGAATCTATAGAAGCTCTTCACAAAGCGGGCATCAAGATCTGGATGCTGACAGGG
GACAAGCAGGAGACAGCTGTCAACATAGCTTATGCATGCAAACTACTGGAGCCAGATGACAAGCTTTTTA
TCCTCAATACCCAAAGTAAAGATGCCTGTGGGATGCTGATGAGCACAATTTTGAAAGAACTTCAGAAGAA
AACTCAAGCCCTGCCAGAGCAAGTGTCATTAAGTGAAGATTTACTTCAGCCTCCTGTCCCCCGGGACTCA
GGGTTACGAGCTGGACTCATTATCACTGGGAAGACCCTGGAGTTTGCCCTGCAAGAAAGTCTGCAAAAGC
AGTTCCTGGAACTGACATCTTGGTGTCAAGCTGTGGTCTGCTGCCGAGCCACACCGCTGCAGAAAAGTGA
AGTGGTGAAATTGGTCCGCAGCCATCTCCAGGTGATGACCCTTGCTATTGGTGATGGTGCCAATGATGTT
AGCATGATACAAGTGGCAGACATTGGGATAGGGGTCTCAGGTCAAGAAGGCATGCAGGCTGTGATGGCCA
GTGACTTTGCCGTTTCTCAGTTCAAACATCTCAGCAAGCTCCTTCTTGTCCATGGACACTGGTGTTATAC
ACGGCTTTCCAACATGATTCTCTATTTTTTCTATAAGAATGTGGCCTATGTGAACCTCCTTTTCTGGTAC
CAGTTCTTTTGTGGATTTTCAGGAACATCCATGACTGATTACTGGGTTTTGATCTTCTTCAACCTCCTCT
TCACATCTGCCCCTCCTGTCATTTATGGTGTTTTGGAGAAAGATGTGTCTGCAGAGACCCTCATGCAACT
GCCTGAACTTTACAGAAGTGGTCAGAAATCAGAGGCATACTTACCCCATACCTTCTGGATCACCTTATTG
GATGCTTTTTATCAAAGCCTGGTCTGCTTCTTTGTGCCTTATTTTACCTACCAGGGCTCAGATACTGACA
TCTTTGCATTTGGAAACCCCCTGAACACAGCCGCTCTGTTCATCATTCTCCTCCATCTGGTCATTGAAAG
CAAGAGTTTGACTTGGATTCACTTGCTGGTCATCATTGGTAGCATCTTGTCTTATTTTTTATTTGCCATA
GTTTTTGGAGCCATGTGTGTAACTTGCAACCCACCATCCAACCCTTACTGGATTATGCAGGAGCACATGC
TGGATCCAGTATTCTACTTAGTTTGTATCCTCACGACGTCCATTGCTCTTCTGCCCAGGTTTGTATACAG
AGTTCTTCAGGGATCCCTGTTTCCATCTCCAATTCTGAGAGCTAAGCACTTTGACAGACTAACTCCAGAG
GAGAGGACTAAAGCTCTCAAGAAGTGGAGAGGGGCTGGAAAGATGAATCAAGTGACATCAAAGTATGCTA
ACCAATCAGCTGGCAAGTCAGGAAGAAGACCCATGCCTGGCCCTTCTGCTGTATTTGCAATGAAGTCAGC
AAGTTCCTGTGCTATTGAGCAAGGAAACTTATCTCTGTGTGAAACTGCTTTAGATCAAGGCTACTCTGAA
ACTAAGGCCTTTGAGATGGCTGGACCCTCCAAAGGTAAAGAAAGCTCGAGATATCTAGACCCAGCTTTCT
TGTACAAAGTGGTTGATCTAGAGGGCCCGCGGTTCGAACTCGAGTATCCATACGATGTACCAGACTACGC
AGAGATCCACTAGTTCAATTCCAGCTGAGCGCCGGTCGCTACCATTACCAGTTGGTCTGGTGTCAAAAAT
AATAATAACCGGGCAGGCCATGTCTGCCCGTATTTCGCGTAAGGAAATCCATTATGTACTATTTAAACTC
GAGCGGCCGCCAGCACAGTGGTCGACTGTGGAATGTGTGTCAGTTAGGGTGTGGAAAGTCCCCAGGCTCC
CCAGCAGGCAGAAGTATGCAAAGCATGCATCTCAATTAGTCAGCAACCAGGTGTGGAAAGTCCCCAGGCT
CCCCAGCAGGCAGAAGTATGCAAAGCATGCATCTCAATTAGTCAGCAACCATAGTCCCGCCCCTAACTCC
GCCCATCCCGCCCCTAACTCCGCCCAGTTCCGCCCATTCTCCGCCCCATGGCTGACTAATTTTTTTTATT
TATGCAGAGGCCGAGGCCGCCTCGGCCTCTGAGCTATTCCAGAAGTAGTGAGGAGGCTTTTTTGGAGGCC
TAGGCTTTTGCAAAAAGCTTCACGCTGCCGCAAGCACTCAGGGCGCAAGGGCTGCTAAAGGAAGCGGAAC
ACGTAGAAAGCCAGTCCGCAGAAACGGTGCTGACCCCGGATGAATGTCAGCTACTGGGCTATCTGGACAA
GGGAAAACGCAAGCGCAAAGAGAAAGCAGGTAGCTTGCAGTGGGCTTACATGGCGATAGCTAGACTGGGC
GGTTTTATGGACAGCAAGCGAACCGGAATTGCCAGCTGGGGCGCCCTCTGGTAAGGTTGGGAAGCCCTGC
AAAGTAAACTGGATGGCTTTCTTGCCGCCAAGGATCTGATGGCGCAGGGGATCAAGATCTGATCAAGAGA
CAGGATGAGGATCGTTTCGCATGATTGAACAAGATGGATTGCACGCAGGTTCTCCGGCCGCTTGGGTGGA
GAGGCTATTCGGCTATGACTGGGCACAACAGACAATCGGCTGCTCTGATGCCGCCGTGTTCCGGCTGTCA
GCGCAGGGGCGCCCGGTTCTTTTTGTCAAGACCGACCTGTCCGGTGCCCTGAATGAACTGCAGGACGAGG
CAGCGCGGCTATCGTGGCTGGCCACGACGGGCGTTCCTTGCGCAGCTGTGCTCGACGTTGTCACTGAAGC
GGGAAGGGACTGGCTGCTATTGGGCGAAGTGCCGGGGCAGGATCTCCTGTCATCTCACCTTGCTCCTGCC
GAGAAAGTATCCATCATGGCTGATGCAATGCGGCGGCTGCATACGCTTGATCCGGCTACCTGCCCATTCG
ACCACCAAGCGAAACATCGCATCGAGCGAGCACGTACTCGGATGGAAGCCGGTCTTGTCGATCAGGATGA
TCTGGACGAAGAGCATCAGGGGCTCGCGCCAGCCGAACTGTTCGCCAGGCTCAAGGCGCGCATGCCCGAC
GGCGAGGATCTCGTCGTGACCCATGGCGATGCCTGCTTGCCGAATATCATGGTGGAAAATGGCCGCTTTT
CTGGATTCATCGACTGTGGCCGGCTGGGTGTGGCGGACCGCTATCAGGACATAGCGTTGGCTACCCGTGA
TATTGCTGAAGAGCTTGGCGGCGAATGGGCTGACCGCTTCCTCGTGCTTTACGGTATCGCCGCTCCCGAT
TCGCAGCGCATCGCCTTCTATCGCCTTCTTGACGAGTTCTTCTGAGCGGGACTCTGGGGTTCGCATCGTC
GACGATAAAATAAAAGATTTTATTTAGTCTCCAGAAAAAGGGGGGAATGAAAGACCCCACCTGTAGGTTT
GGCAAGCTAGCTTAAGTAACGCCATTTTGCAAGGCATGGAAAAATACATAACTGAGAATAGAGAAGTTCA
GATCAAGGTCAGGAACAGATGGAACAGCTGAATATGGGCCAAACAGGATATCTGTGGTAAGCAGTTCCTG
CCCCGGCTCAGGGCCAAGAACAGATGGAACAGCTGAATATGGGCCAAACAGGATATCTGTGGTAAGCAGT
TCCTGCCCCGGCTCAGGGCCAAGAACAGATGGTCCCCAGATGCGGTCCAGCCCTCAGCAGTTTCTAGAGA
ACCATCAGATGTTTCCAGGGTGCCCCAAGGACCTGAAATGACCCTGTGCCTTATTTGAACTAACCAATCA
GTTCGCTTCTCGCTTCTGTTCGCGCGCTTCTGCTCCCCGAGCTCAATAAAAGAGCCCACAACCCCTCACT
CGGCGCGCCAGTCCTCCGATTGACTGAGTCGCCCGGGTACCCGTGTATCCAATAAACCCTCTTGCAGTTG
CATCCGACTTGTGGTCTCGCTGTTCCTTGGGAGGGTCTCCTCTGAGTGATTGACTACCCGTCAGCGGGGG
TCTTTCACATGCAGCATGTATCAAAATTAATTTGGTTTTTTTTCTTAAGTATTTACATTAAATGGCCATA
GTTGCATTAATGAATCGGCCAACGCGCGGGGAGAGGCGGTTTGCGTATTGGGCGCTCTTCCGCTTCCTCG
CTCACTGACTCGCTGCGCTCGGTCGTTCGGCTGCGGCGAGCGGTATCAGCTCACTCAAAGGCGGTAATAC
GGTTATCCACAGAATCAGGGGATAACGCAGGAAAGAACATGTGAGCAAAAGGCCAGCAAAAGGCCAGGAA
CCGTAAAAAGGCCGCGTTGCTGGCGTTTTTCCATAGGCTCCGCCCCCCTGACGAGCATCACAAAAATCGA
CGCTCAAGTCAGAGGTGGCGAAACCCGACAGGACTATAAAGATACCAGGCGTTTCCCCCTGGAAGCTCCC
TCGTGCGCTCTCCTGTTCCGACCCTGCCGCTTACCGGATACCTGTCCGCCTTTCTCCCTTCGGGAAGCGT
GGCGCTTTCTCATAGCTCACGCTGTAGGTATCTCAGTTCGGTGTAGGTCGTTCGCTCCAAGCTGGGCTGT
GTGCACGAACCCCCCGTTCAGCCCGACCGCTGCGCCTTATCCGGTAACTATCGTCTTGAGTCCAACCCGG
TAAGACACGACTTATCGCCACTGGCAGCAGCCACTGGTAACAGGATTAGCAGAGCGAGGTATGTAGGCGG
TGCTACAGAGTTCTTGAAGTGGTGGCCTAACTACGGCTACACTAGAAGAACAGTATTTGGTATCTGCGCT
CTGCTGAAGCCAGTTACCTTCGGAAAAAGAGTTGGTAGCTCTTGATCCGGCAAACAAACCACCGCTGGTA
GCGGTGGTTTTTTTGTTTGCAAGCAGCAGATTACGCGCAGAAAAAAAGGATCTCAAGAAGATCCTTTGAT
CTTTTCTACGGGGTCTGACGCTCAGTGGAACGAAAACTCACGTTAAGGGATTTTGGTCATGAGATTATCA
AAAAGGATCTTCACCTAGATCCTTTTGCGGCCGGCCGCAAATCAATCTAAAGTATATATGAGTAAACTTG
GTCTGACAGTTACCAATGCTTAATCAGTGAGGCACCTATCTCAGCGATCTGTCTATTTCGTTCATCCATA
GTTGCCTGACTCCCCGTCGTGTAGATAACTACGATACGGGAGGGCTTACCATCTGGCCCCAGTGCTGCAA
TGATACCGCGAGACCCACGCTCACCGGCTCCAGATTTATCAGCAATAAACCAGCCAGCCGGAAGGGCCGA
GCGCAGAAGTGGTCCTGCAACTTTATCCGCCTCCATCCAGTCTATTAATTGTTGCCGGGAAGCTAGAGTA
AGTAGTTCGCCAGTTAATAGTTTGCGCAACGTTGTTGCCATTGCTACAGGCATCGTGGTGTCACGCTCGT
CGTTTGGTATGGCTTCATTCAGCTCCGGTTCCCAACGATCAAGGCGAGTTACATGATCCCCCATGTTGTG
CAAAAAAGCGGTTAGCTCCTTCGGTCCTCCGATCGTTGTCAGAAGTAAGTTGGCCGCAGTGTTATCACTC
ATGGTTATGGCAGCACTGCATAATTCTCTTACTGTCATGCCATCCGTAAGATGCTTTTCTGTGACTGGTG
AGTACTCAACCAAGTCATTCTGAGAATAGTGTATGCGGCGACCGAGTTGCTCTTGCCCGGCGTCAATACG
GGATAATACCGCGCCACATAGCAGAACTTTAAAAGTGCTCATCATTGGAAAACGTTCTTCGGGGCGAAAA
CTCTCAAGGATCTTACCGCTGTTGAGATCCAGTTCGATGTAACCCACTCGTGCACCCAACTGATCTTCAG
CATCTTTTACTTTCACCAGCGTTTCTGGGTGAGCAAAAACAGGAAGGCAAAATGCCGCAAAAAAGGGAAT
AAGGGCGACACGGAAATGTTGAATACTCATACTCTTCCTTTTTCAATATTATTGAAGCATTTATCAGGGT
TATTGTCTCATGAGCGGATACATATTTGAATGTATTTAGAAAAATAAACAAATAGGGGTTCCGCGCACAT
TTC
Features (pLannotate 1.2.2; 16 found; start..end, strand, type, name):
     22..615     +  LTR            LTR: long terminal repeat from Moloney murine leukemia virus
    678..877     +  misc_feature   MMLV Ψ: packaging signal of Moloney murine leukemia virus (MMLV)
    929..1017    +  misc_feature   MESV Ψ (fragment): packaging signal of murine embryonic stem cell virus
   1094..1510    +  CDS            gag (truncated): truncated Moloney murine leukemia virus (MMLV) gag gene lacking the start codon
   1520..1894    +  misc_feature   pol region: Moloney murine leukemia virus (MMLV) pol region containing the splice acceptor site
   1938..1962    +  protein_bind   attB1: mutant version of attB; recombination site for the Gateway® BP reaction BP Clonase™
   1998..6275    +  CDS            ATP10D: AT10D_HUMAN - Also known as ATPVD, KIAA1487. Experimental evidence at protein level: Swiss-Prot protein existence level 1. Catalytic component of a P4-ATPase flippase complex, which catalyzes the hydrolysis of ATP coupled to the transport of glucosylceramide (GlcCer) from the outer to the inner leaflet of the plasma membrane. From Homo sapiens (Human).
   6289..6313    -  protein_bind   attB2: mutant version of attB; recombination site for the Gateway® BP reaction BP Clonase™
   6545..6874    +  promoter       SV40 promoter: SV40 enhancer and early promoter
   6876..7199    +  CDS            tnpA (fragment): TN5P_ECOLX - Also known as tnp. Experimental evidence at protein level: Swiss-Prot protein existence level 1. Mediates transposition of transposon Tn5 by a 'cut and paste' mechanism. First, the monomeric transposase binds the 19 bp inverted DNA repeats flanking the transposon. Then, dimerization of the DNA- bound transposase creates a synaptic DNA complex. After nicking of the first DNA strand, excision of the transposon proceeds through a series of intermediates. The transposase then mediates the insertion of the transposon at a new site by strand transfer. The activity of the wild- type tran
   7231..8022    +  CDS            neo: KKA2_KLEPN - Also known as kan, nptII. Experimental evidence at protein level: Swiss-Prot protein existence level 1. Resistance to kanamycin, neomycin, paromomycin, ribostamycin, butirosin and gentamicin B. From Klebsiella pneumoniae.
   8096..8687    +  LTR            LTR: long terminal repeat from Moloney murine leukemia virus
   8753..8805    -  CDS            lacI (fragment): lac repressor; lacI; The lac repressor binds to the lac operator to inhibit transcription in E. coli. This inhibition can be relieved by adding lactose or isopropyl-β-D-thiogalactopyranoside (IPTG).
   8988..9576    -  rep_origin     ori: high-copy-number ColE1/pMB1/pBR322/pUC origin of replication
   9740..10600   -  CDS            AmpR: β-lactamase; bla; confers resistance to ampicillin, carbenicillin, and related antibiotics
  10601..10705   -  promoter       AmpR promoter: bla
