[The description below was written by a language model from this plasmid's Addgene catalogue record and pLannotate feature annotations shown in this document.]
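Description:
pMx/ATP10D-HA is a Moloney murine leukemia virus-based retroviral expression plasmid, about 10.7 kb, built on the pMx backbone for delivering human ATP10D into mammalian cells. In bacteria it is maintained through a high-copy ColE1/pUC-type origin and selected with ampicillin via the β-lactamase gene and its native promoter. The two directly repeated LTRs make such vectors prone to recombination, consistent with the recombination-reducing host strain listed in the record.

The viral portion is bounded by 5' and 3' MMLV LTRs. Downstream of the 5' LTR lie the packaging signal (with an annotated MESV Ψ fragment), a truncated gag lacking its start codon, and a pol region carrying the splice acceptor. These elements support efficient encapsidation of the genomic RNA and expression of the downstream insert when gag, pol and env are supplied in trans by packaging cells. No separate internal promoter is annotated upstream of the insert, so ATP10D is presumably transcribed from the 5' LTR. The ATP10D coding sequence sits between attB1 and attB2 sites, reflecting its introduction by Gateway recombination. The catalogue lists a C-terminal HA tag for immunodetection, although the tag is not itself annotated in the feature table. After the insert, an SV40 enhancer/early promoter drives a neomycin phosphotransferase gene, preceded by a Tn5-derived remnant, which should allow G418 selection of transduced cells.

ATP10D encodes the catalytic subunit of a P4-ATPase lipid flippase. The construct serves for mammalian expression of the tagged protein, in the context of work on phospholipid flippases and plasma membrane dynamics.
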