Addgene plasmid #209234: pMx/ATP10D-HA
Purpose: Mammalian expression of ATP10D
Depositing lab: Hye-Won Shin. Depositing organization: Kyoto University, Graduate School of Pharmaceutical Sciences. Publication: Phospholipid Flippase ATP10A Translocates Phosphatidylcholine and Is Involved in Plasma Membrane Dynamics. Naito T, Takatsu H, Miyano R, Takada N, Nakayama K, Shin HW. J Biol Chem. 2015 Jun 12;290(24):15004-17. doi: 10.1074/jbc.M115.655191. Epub 2015 May 6. PubMed 25947375.
Backbone
  Vector backbone: pMx
  Vector type: Retroviral
Growth in bacteria
  Bacterial resistance: Ampicillin, 100 μg/mL
  Growth temperature: 30°C
  Growth strain: NEB Stable
  Copy number: Unknown
Gene/Insert
  Gene/Insert name: ATP10D
  Species: H. sapiens (human)
  Entrez Gene: ATP10D (a.k.a. ATPVD)
  Tag / fusion protein: HA (C terminal on insert)
  Cloning method: Gateway Cloning
Terms and licenses: Academic/Nonprofit Terms; Industry Terms: Not Available to Industry
How to cite: pMx/ATP10D-HA was a gift from Hye-Won Shin (Addgene plasmid # 209234 ; http://n2t.net/addgene:209234 ; RRID:Addgene_209234)
